Addgene plasmid #52527: pRB17
Purpose: serves as template for PCR-mediated fusion of U6-promoter with sgRNA
Depositing lab: Klaus Foerstemann. Depositing organization: Ludwig-Maximilians-Universitaet Muenchen (LMU). Publication: Efficient chromosomal gene modification with CRISPR/cas9 and PCR-based homologous recombination donors in cultured Drosophila cells. Bottcher R, Hollmann M, Merk K, Nitschko V, Obermaier C, Philippou-Massier J, Wieland I, Gaul U, Forstemann K. Nucleic Acids Res. 2014 Apr 19. 10.1093/nar/gku289 PubMed 24748663.
Backbone
  Vector backbone: pJet1.2
  Backbone manufacturer: Thermor Fisher / Fermentas
  Backbone size w/o insert (bp): 2972
  Total vector size (bp): 3407
  Vector type: Insect Expression, CRISPR ; blunt cloning kit
Growth in bacteria
  Bacterial resistance: Ampicillin, 100 μg/mL
  Growth temperature: 37°C
  Growth strain: XL1 Blue
  Copy number: High Copy
Gene/Insert
  Gene/Insert name: Drosophila U6C promoter
  Species: D. melanogaster (fly)
  Insert size (bp): 435
  Tag / fusion protein: T7-promoter
  Cloning method: Unknown
  Sequencing primers: 5′ taatacgactcactataggg
Terms and licenses: Academic/Nonprofit Terms; Industry Terms: Not Available to Industry
Depositor comments: Depositor states that there may are additional non-annotated NcoI sites in the backbone. Digest results may not accurately reflect full plasmid sequence provided. Depositor states that the plasmid should function normally despite this discrepancy.
How to cite: pRB17 was a gift from Klaus Foerstemann (Addgene plasmid # 52527 ; http://n2t.net/addgene:52527 ; RRID:Addgene_52527)
