[The description below was written by a language model from this plasmid's Addgene catalogue record and pLannotate feature annotations shown in this document.]
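Description:
pRB17 is a small bacterial cloning plasmid built on the pJet1.2 blunt-end cloning backbone, carrying a Drosophila melanogaster U6 promoter fragment. It is intended as a PCR template rather than as a finished expression vector. It is propagated in E. coli as a high-copy plasmid through a ColE1/pUC-type origin and is selected with ampicillin via the β-lactamase gene and its native promoter. As is typical of pJet1.2, the insert interrupts the eco47IR lethal gene driven by a lac UV5 promoter, which provides positive selection for insert-containing clones. The feature table accordingly shows only a fragment of that coding sequence.

The payload is a roughly 435 bp insert catalogued as the Drosophila U6C promoter, annotated in the sequence as the dU6-3 RNA polymerase III promoter. It is flanked upstream by the backbone's T7 promoter and followed immediately by a partial T7 promoter sequence, which the catalogue lists as the associated tag or fusion. According to the stated purpose, the U6 promoter is amplified from this plasmid and joined by PCR to an sgRNA sequence. This produces linear Pol III-driven guide RNA expression units for CRISPR/Cas9 genome modification in cultured Drosophila cells. The plasmid itself contains no annotated sgRNA scaffold or Cas9.

The records are not fully consistent. The catalogue gives a total size of 3,407 bp, whereas the depositor's full sequence is 4,745 nt and includes extra annotated elements (RNA-OUT, a CAP binding site and a lacI fragment) that are not expected in pJet1.2. The depositor also notes possible unannotated NcoI sites in the backbone, so digest patterns may not match the sequence, but states that the plasmid should still function normally.
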