Features (pLannotate 1.2.2; 11 found; start..end, strand, type, name):
    305..323     +  promoter       T7 promoter: promoter for bacteriophage T7 RNA polymerase
    371..786     +  promoter       dU6-3 promoter: RNA polymerase III promoter for Drosophila U6-3 snRNA (Port et al., 2014)
    789..805     +  promoter       T7 promoter (fragment): promoter for bacteriophage T7 RNA polymerase
    803..1186    -  CDS            eco47IR (fragment): T2E7_ECOLX - Protein predicted: Swiss-Prot protein existence level 4. Recognizes the double-stranded sequence GGWCC and cleaves after G-1. From Escherichia coli.
   1239..1269    -  promoter       lac UV5 promoter: E. coli lac promoter with an "up" mutation
   1331..1400    -  ncRNA          RNA-OUT: Accession: RF00240 - RNA-OUT
   2622..2643    -  protein_bind   CAP binding site: CAP binding activates transcription in the presence of cAMP. E. coli catabolite activator protein
   2668..2751    -  CDS            lacI (fragment): lac repressor; lacI; The lac repressor binds to the lac operator to inhibit transcription in E. coli. This inhibition can be relieved by adding lactose or isopropyl-β-D-thiogalactopyranoside (IPTG).
   2934..3522    -  rep_origin     ori: high-copy-number ColE1/pMB1/pBR322/pUC origin of replication
   3693..4553    -  CDS            AmpR: β-lactamase; bla; confers resistance to ampicillin, carbenicillin, and related antibiotics
   4554..4658    -  promoter       AmpR promoter: bla
>Addgene plasmid #52527 | pRB17 | depositor full sequence | sequence record 136307 | pRB17 sequence 4745 bps
GCCCCTGCAGCCGAATTATATTATTTTTGCCAAATAATTTTTAACAAAAGCTCTGAAGTCTTCTTCATTT
AAATTCTTAGATGATACTTCATCTGGAAAATTGTCCCAATTAGTAGCATCACGCTGTGAGTAAGTTCTAA
ACCATTTTTTTATTGTTGTATTATCTCTAATCTTACTACTCGATGAGTTTTCGGTATTATCTCTATTTTT
AACTTGGAGCAGGTTCCATTCATTGTTTTTTTCATCATAGTGAATAAAATCAACTGCTTTAACACTTGTG
CCTGAACACCATATCCATCCGGCGTAATACGACTCACTATAGGGAGAGCGGCCGCCAGATCTTCCGGATG
GCTCGAGTTTTTCAGCAAGATGCTCACCTGTGATTGCTCCTACTCAAATACAAAAACATCAAATTTTCTG
TCAATAAAGCATATTTATTTATATTTATTTTACAGGAAAGAATTCCTTTTAAAGTGTATTTTAACCTATA
ATGAAAAACGATTAAAAAAAATACATAAAATAATTCGAAAATTTTTGAATAGCCCAGGTTGATAAAAATT
CATTTCATACGTTTTATAACTTATGCCCCTAAGTATTTTTTGACCATAGTGTTTCAATTCTACATTAATT
TTACAGAGTAGAATGAAACGCCACCTACTCAGCCAAGAGGCGAAAAGGTTAGCTCGCCAAGCAGAGAGGG
CGCCAGTGCTCACTACTTTTTATAATTCTCAACTTCTTTTTCCAGACTCAGTTCGTATATATAGACCTAT
TTTCAATTTAACGTCGTTTAATACGACTCACTATATCTTTCTAGAAGATCTCCTACAATATTCTCAGCTG
CCATGGAAAATCGATGTTCTTCTTTTATTCTCTCAAGATTTTCAGGCTGTATATTAAAACTTATATTAAG
AACTATGCTAACCACCTCATCAGGAACCGTTGTAGGTGGCGTGGGTTTTCTTGGCAATCGACTCTCATGA
AAACTACGAGCTAAATATTCAATATGTTCCTCTTGACCAACTTTATTCTGCATTTTTTTTGAACGAGGTT
TAGAGCAAGCTTCAGGAAACTGAGACAGGAATTTTATTAAAAATTTAAATTTTGAAGAAAGTTCAGGGTT
AATAGCATCCATTTTTTGCTTTGCAAGTTCCTCAGCATTCTTAACAAAAGACGTCTCTTTTGACATGTTT
AAAGTTTAAACCTCCTGTGTGAAATTATTATCCGCTCATAATTCCACACATTATACGAGCCGGAAGCATA
AAGTGTAAAGCCTGGGGTGCCTAATGCTGATGAATCCCCTAATGATTTTTATCAAAATCATTAAGTTAAG
GTAGATACACATCTTGTCATATGATCAAATGGTTTCGCCAAAAATCAATAATCAGACAACAAAATGTGCG
AACTCGATATTTTACACGACTCTCTTTACCAATTCTGCCCCGAATTACACTTAAAACGACTCAACAGCTT
AACGTTGGCTTGCCACGCCTTACTTGACTGTAAAACTCTCACTCTTACCGAACTTGGCCGTAACCTGCCA
ACCAAAGCGAGAACAAAACATAACATCAAACGAATCGACCGATTGTTAGGTAATCGTCACCTCCACAAAG
AGCGACTCGCTGTATACCGTTGGCATGCTAGCTTTATCTGTTCGGGCAATACGATGCCCATTGTACTTGT
TGACTGGTCTGATATCCGTGAGCAAAAACGGCTTATGGTATTGCGAGCTTCAGTCGCACTACACGGTCGT
TCTGTTACTCTTTATGAGAAAGCGTTCCCGCTTTCAGAGCAATGTTCAAAGAAAGCTCATGACCAATTTC
TAGCCGACCTTGCGAGCATTCTACCGAGTAACACCACACCGCTCATTGTCAGTGATGCTGGCTTTAAAGT
GCCATGGTATAAATCCGTTGAAAAGCTGGGTTGGTACTGGTTAAGTCGAGTAAAAGGAAAAGTACAATAT
GCAGACCTAGGAGCGGAAAACTGGAAACCTATCAGCAACTTACATGATATGTCATCTAGTCACTCAAAGA
CTTTAGGCTATAAGAGGCTGACTAAAAGCAATCCAATCTCATGCCAAATTCTATTGTATAAATCTCGCTC
TAAAGGCCGAAAAAATCAGCGCTCGACACGGACTCATTGTCACCACCCGTCACCTAAAATCTACTCAGCG
TCGGCAAAGGAGCCATGGATTCTAGCAACTAACTTACCTGTTGAAATTCGAACACCCAAACAACTTGTTA
ATATCTATTCGAAGCGAATGCAGATTGAAGAAACCTTCCGAGACTTGAAAAGTCCTGCCTACGGACTAGG
CCTACGCCATAGCCGAACGAGCAGCTCAGAGCGTTTTGATATCATGCTGCTAATCGCCCTGATGCTTCAA
CTAACATGTTGGCTTGCGGGCGTTCATGCTCAGAAACAAGGTTGGGACAAGCACTTCCAGGCTAACACAG
TCAGAAATCGAAACGTACTCTCAACAGTTCGCTTAGGCATGGAAGTTTTGCGGCATTCTGGCTACACAAT
AACAAGGGAAGACTTACTCGTGGCTGCAACCCTACTAGCTCAAAATTTATTCACACATGGTTACGCTTTG
GGGAAATTATGAGGGGATCTCTCAGTGCCTAATGAGTGAGCTAACTCACATTAATTGCGTTGCGCTCACT
GCCAATTGCTTTCCAGTCGGGAAACCTGTCGTGCCAGCTGCATTAATGAATCGGCCAACGCGCGGGGAGA
GGCGGTTTGCGTATTGGGCGCTCTTCCGCTTCCTCGCTCACTGACTCGCTGCGCTCGGTCGTTCGGCTGC
GGCGAGCGGTATCAGCTCACTCAAAGGCGGTAATACGGTTATCCACAGAATCAGGGGATAACGCAGGAAA
GAACATGTGAGCAAAAGGCCAGCAAAAGGCCAGGAACCGTAAAAAGGCCGCGTTGCTGGCGTTTTTCCAT
AGGCTCCGCCCCCCTGACGAGCATCACAAAAATCGACGCTCAAGTCAGAGGTGGCGAAACCCGACAGGAC
TATAAAGATACCAGGCGTTTCCCCCTGGAAGCTCCCTCGTGCGCTCTCCTGTTCCGACCCTGCCGCTTAC
CGGATACCTGTCCGCCTTTCTCCCTTCGGGAAGCGTGGCGCTTTCTCATAGCTCACGCTGTAGGTATCTC
AGTTCGGTGTAGGTCGTTCGCTCCAAGCTGGGCTGTGTGCACGAACCCCCCGTTCAGCCCGACCGCTGCG
CCTTATCCGGTAACTATCGTCTTGAGTCCAACCCGGTAAGACACGACTTATCGCCACTGGCAGCAGCCAC
TGGTAACAGGATTAGCAGAGCGAGGTATGTAGGCGGTGCTACAGAGTTCTTGAAGTGGTGGCCTAACTAC
GGCTACACTAGAAGGACAGTATTTGGTATCTGCGCTCTGCTGAAGCCAGTTACCTTCGGAAAAAGAGTTG
GTAGCTCTTGATCCGGCAAACAAACCACCGCTGGTAGCGGTGGTTTTTTTGTTTGCAAGCAGCAGATTAC
GCGCAGAAAAAAAGGATCTCAAGAAGATCCTTTGATCTTTTCTACGGGGTCTGACGCTCAGTGGAACGAA
AACTCACGTTAAGGGATTTTGGTCATGAGATTATCAAAAAGGATCTTCACCTAGATCCTTTTAAATTAAA
AATGAAGTTTTAAATCAATCTAAAGTATATATGAGTAAACTTGGTCTGACAGTTACCAATGCTTAATCAG
TGAGGCACCTATCTCAGCGATCTGTCTATTTCGTTCATCCATAGTTGCCTGACTCCCCGTCGTGTAGATA
ACTACGATACGGGAGGGCTTACCATCTGGCCCCAGTGCTGCAATGATACCGCGAGACCCACGCTCACCGG
CTCCAGATTTATCAGCAATAAACCAGCCAGCCGGAAGGGCCGAGCGCAGAAGTGGTCCTGCAACTTTATC
CGCCTCCATCCAGTCTATTAATTGTTGCCGGGAAGCTAGAGTAAGTAGTTCGCCAGTTAATAGTTTGCGC
AACGTTGTTGCCATTGCTACAGGCATCGTGGTGTCACGCTCGTCGTTTGGTATGGCTTCATTCAGCTCCG
GTTCCCAACGATCAAGGCGAGTTACATGATCCCCCATGTTGTGCAAAAAAGCGGTTAGCTCCTTCGGTCC
TCCGATCGTTGTCAGAAGTAAGTTGGCCGCAGTGTTATCACTCATGGTTATGGCAGCACTGCATAATTCT
CTTACTGTCATGCCATCCGTAAGATGCTTTTCTGTGACTGGTGAGTACTCAACCAAGTCATTCTGAGAAT
AGTGTATGCGGCGACCGAGTTGCTCTTGCCCGGCGTCAATACGGGATAATACCGCGCCACATAGCAGAAC
TTTAAAAGTGCTCATCATTGGAAAACGTTCTTCGGGGCGAAAACTCTCAAGGATCTTACCGCTGTTGAGA
TCCAGTTCGATGTAACCCACTCGTGCACCCAACTGATCTTCAGCATCTTTTACTTTCACCAGCGTTTCTG
GGTGAGCAAAAACAGGAAGGCAAAATGCCGCAAAAAAGGGAATAAGGGCGACACGGAAATGTTGAATACT
CATACTCTTCCTTTTTCAATATTATTGAAGCATTTATCAGGGTTATTGTCTCATGAGCGGATACATATTT
GAATGTATTTAGAAAAATAAACAAATAGGGGTTCCGCGCACATTTCCCCGAAAAGTGCCACCTGACGTCT
AAGAAACCATTATTATCATGACATTAACCTATAAAAATAGGCGTATCACGAGGCC
