>Addgene plasmid #52527 | pRB17 | addgene partial sequence | sequence record 82637 | T7 5'-TAATACGACTCACTATAGGG-3'
GTTTTTCAGCAAGATGCTCACCTGTGATTGCTCCTACTCAAATACAAAAACATCAAATTTTCTGTCAATA
AAGCATATTTATTTATATTTATTTTACAGGAAAGAATTCCTTTTAAAGTGTATTTTAACCTATAATGAAA
AACGATTAAAAAAAATACATAAAATAATTCGAAAATTTTTGAATAGCCCAGGTTGATAAAAATTCATTTC
ATACGTTTTATAACTTATGCCCCTAAGTATTTTTTGACCATAGTGTTTCAATTCTACATTAATTTTACAG
AGTAGAATGAAACGCCACCTACTCAGCCAAGAGGCGAAAAGGTTAGCTCGCCAAGCAGAGAGGGCGCCAG
TGCTCACTACTTTTTATAATTCTCAACTTCTTTTTCCAGACTCAGTTCGTATATATAGACCTATTTTCAA
TTTAACGTCGTTTAATACGACTCACTATATCTTTCTAGAAGATCTCCTACAATATTCTCAGCTGCCATGG
AAAATCGATGTTCTTCTTTTATTCTCTCAAGATTTTCAGGCTGTATATTAAAACTTATATTAAGAACTAT
GCTAACCACCTCATCAGGAACCGTTGTAGGTGGCGTGGGTTTTCTTGGCAATCGACTCTCATGAAAACTA
CGAGCTAAATATTCAATATGTTCCTCTTGACCAACTTTATTCTGCATTTTTTTTGAACGAGGTTTAGAGC
AAGCTTCAGGAAACTGAGACAGGAATTTTATTAAAAATTTAAATTTTGAAGAAAGTTCAGGGTTAATAGC
ATCCATTTTTTGCTTTGCAAGTTCCTCAGCATTCTTAACAAAAGACGTCTCTTTTGACATGTTTAAAGTT
TAAACCTCCTGTGTGAAATTATTATCCGCTCATAATTCCACACATTATACGAGCCGGAAGCATAAAG
