>Addgene plasmid #52527 | pRB17 | addgene partial sequence | sequence record 135930 | pBRforEco 5'-AATAGGCGTATCACGAGGC-3'
ACAAAAGCTCTGAAGTCTTCTTCATTTAAATTCTTAGATGATACTTCATCTGGAAAATTGTCCCAATTAG
TAGCATCACGCTGTGAGTAAGTTCTAAACCATTTTTTTATTGTTGTATTATCTCTAATCTTACTACTCGA
TGAGTTTTCGGTATTATCTCTATTTTTAACTTGGAGCAGGTTCCATTCATTGTTTTTTTCATCATAGTGA
ATAAAATCAACTGCTTTAACACTTGTGCCTGAACACCATATCCATCCGGCGTAATACGACTCACTATAGG
GAGAGCGGCCGCCAGATCTTCCGGATGGCTCGAGTTTTTCAGCAAGATGCTCACCTGTGATTGCTCCTAC
TCAAATACAAAAACATCAAATTTTCTGTCAATAAAGCATATTTATTTATATTTATTTTACAGGAAAGAAT
TCCTTTTAAAGTGTATTTTAACCTATAATGAAAAACGATTAAAAAAAATACATAAAATAATTCGAAAATT
TTTGAATAGCCCAGGTTGATAAAAATTCATTTCATACGTTTTATAACTTATGCCCCTAAGTATTTTTTGA
CCATAGTGTTTCAATTCTACATTAATTTTACAGAGTAGAATGAAACGCCACCTACTCAGCCAAGAGGCGA
AAAGGTTAGCTCGCCAAGCAGAGAGGGCGCCAGTGCTCACTACTTTTTATAATTCTCAACTTCTTTTTCC
AGACTCAGTTCGTATATATAGACCTATTTTCAATTTAACGTCGTTTAATACGACTCACTATATCTTTCTA
GAAGATCTCCTACAATATTCTCAGCTGCCATGGAAAATCGATGTTCTTCTT
